Addgene plasmid #30138: pCAX APP 751
Depositing lab: Dennis Selkoe & Tracy Young-Pearse. Depositing organization: Brigham and Women's Hospital. Publication: A critical function for beta-amyloid precursor protein in neuronal migration revealed by in utero RNA interference. Young-Pearse TL, Bai J, Chang R, Zheng JB, LoTurco JJ, Selkoe DJ. J Neurosci. 2007 Dec 26. 27(52):14459-69. 10.1523/JNEUROSCI.4701-07.2007 PubMed 18160654.
Backbone
  Vector backbone: pCAX
  Vector type: Mammalian Expression
Growth in bacteria
  Bacterial resistance: Ampicillin, 100 μg/mL
  Growth temperature: 37°C
  Growth strain: DH5alpha
  Copy number: High Copy
Gene/Insert
  Gene/Insert name: Amyloid Precursor Protein (alt name: APP)
  Species: H. sapiens (human)
  Insert size (bp): 2000
  Mutation: wild type splice variant 751
  Entrez Gene: APP (a.k.a. AAA, ABETA, ABPP, AD1, APPI, CTFgamma, CVAP, PN-II, PN2, alpha-sAPP, preA4)
  Cloning method: Restriction Enzyme; 5′ cloning site EcoRV (not destroyed); 3′ cloning site NotI (not destroyed)
  Sequencing primers: 5′ n/a
Terms and licenses: Academic/Nonprofit Terms; Industry Terms: Not Available to Industry
How to cite: pCAX APP 751 was a gift from Dennis Selkoe & Tracy Young-Pearse (Addgene plasmid # 30138 ; http://n2t.net/addgene:30138 ; RRID:Addgene_30138)
