[The description below was written by a language model from this plasmid's Addgene catalogue record, the feature table of its GenBank file and pLannotate feature annotations shown in this document.]
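Description:
pCAX APP 751 is a mammalian expression plasmid of about 7 kb that carries the wild-type 751-residue splice variant of human amyloid precursor protein (APP) in the pCAX backbone. It is propagated in E. coli as a high-copy plasmid through a ColE1/pUC-type origin and selected with ampicillin via the beta-lactamase gene. The backbone also retains lac promoter/operator remnants and an SV40 early promoter/origin segment followed by an SV40 poly(A) signal. The SV40 origin can support episomal replication in cells that express large T antigen, and no mammalian selection marker is annotated.

The APP coding sequence was cloned between EcoRV and NotI sites, both of which are preserved. It sits downstream of a CAG-type promoter made up of the CMV immediate-early enhancer, the chicken beta-actin promoter and a chimeric chicken beta-actin/rabbit beta-globin intron. Transcripts are terminated by the rabbit beta-globin polyadenylation signal. This arrangement gives strong, broadly active expression in mammalian cells, including neurons. The sequence-based annotation places the APP open reading frame at roughly 2.25 kb, somewhat longer than the approximate 2,000 bp insert size in the catalogue entry. The short "7xHis" and "TEE" features fall inside the APP coding region and are most likely chance matches by the annotation software, since the record describes no engineered tag. A separate 718 bp partial sequence record covers only a fragment of the insert.

The associated publication concerns APP function in neuronal migration studied by in utero RNA interference. This suggests the plasmid was used to express APP in developing cortex, although the record does not state its exact experimental role.
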