LOCUS       Exported 7003 bp ds-DNA circular SYN 09-JAN-2024
DEFINITION  synthetic circular DNA
ACCESSION   .
VERSION     .
KEYWORDS    pCAX APP 751
SOURCE      synthetic DNA construct
  ORGANISM  synthetic DNA construct
REFERENCE   1 (bases 1 to 7003)
  AUTHORS   Young-Pearse TL, Bai J, Chang R, Zheng JB, LoTurco JJ, Selkoe DJ
  TITLE     A critical function for beta-amyloid precursor protein in neuronal
            migration revealed by in utero RNA interference.
  JOURNAL   J Neurosci. 2007 Dec 26. 27(52):14459-69.
  PUBMED    18160654
REFERENCE   2 (bases 1 to 7003)
  AUTHORS   .
  TITLE     Direct Submission
  JOURNAL   Exported Jan 9, 2024 from SnapGene Server 1.1.58
            http://www.snapgene.com
FEATURES             Location/Qualifiers
     source          1..7003
                     /organism="synthetic DNA construct"
                     /mol_type="other DNA"
     promoter        complement(1..105)
                     /gene="bla"
                     /label=AmpR promoter
     enhancer        136..515
                     /label=CMV enhancer
                     /note="human cytomegalovirus immediate early enhancer"
     intron          790..1806
                     /label=chimeric intron
                     /note="chimera between introns from chicken beta-actin and
                     rabbit beta-globin"
     primer_bind     1730..1752
                     /label=pCAGGS-5
                     /note="Chimeric intron in CAG promoter, forward primer"
     primer_bind     1814..1833
                     /label=pCAG-F
                     /note="Rabbit beta-globin intron, for pCAG plasmids,
                     forward primer"
     CDS             complement(2209..2220)
                     /codon_start=1
                     /gene="cspA"
                     /product="translation enhancing element for E. coli (Qing
                     et al., 2004)"
                     /label=TEE
                     /translation="XXXX"
     CDS             2700..2720
                     /codon_start=1
                     /product="6xHis affinity tag"
                     /label=7xHis
                     /translation="HHHHHHH"
     primer_bind     complement(4156..4175)
                     /label=Bglob-pA-R
                     /note="Rabbit beta-globin polyA region, reverse primer"
     polyA_signal    4221..4276
                     /label=-beta-globin poly(A) signal
                     /note="rabbit beta-globin polyadenylation signal (Gil and
                     Proudfoot, 1987)"
     primer_bind     complement(4275..4294)
                     /label=rbglobpA-R
                     /note="Rabbit beta-globin polyA, reverse primer. Also
                     called rb-glob-pA-term-R"
     primer_bind     complement(4637..4653)
                     /label=M13 rev
                     /note="common sequencing primer, one of multiple similar
                     variants"
     primer_bind     complement(4637..4653)
                     /label=M13 Reverse
                     /note="In lacZ gene. Also called M13-rev"
     primer_bind     complement(4650..4672)
                     /label=M13/pUC Reverse
                     /note="In lacZ gene"
     protein_bind    4661..4677
                     /label=lac operator
                     /bound_moiety="lac repressor encoded by lacI"
                     /note="The lac repressor binds to the lac operator to
                     inhibit transcription in E. coli. This inhibition can be
                     relieved by adding lactose or
                     isopropyl-beta-D-thiogalactopyranoside (IPTG)."
     promoter        complement(4685..4715)
                     /label=lac promoter
                     /note="promoter for the E. coli lac operon"
     protein_bind    4730..4751
                     /label=CAP binding site
                     /bound_moiety="E. coli catabolite activator protein"
                     /note="CAP binding activates transcription in the presence
                     of cAMP."
     promoter        4810..5005
                     /label=SV40 promoter
                     /note="SV40 early promoter"
     rep_origin      4856..4991
                     /label=SV40 ori
                     /note="SV40 origin of replication"
     primer_bind     4918..4937
                     /label=SV40pro-F
                     /note="SV40 promoter/origin, forward primer"
     polyA_signal    5011..5145
                     /label=SV40 poly(A) signal
                     /note="SV40 polyadenylation signal"
     primer_bind     complement(5048..5067)
                     /label=SV40pA-R
                     /note="SV40 polyA, reverse primer"
     primer_bind     5102..5121
                     /label=EBV-rev
                     /note="SV40 polyA terminator, reverse primer"
     primer_bind     complement(5213..5230)
                     /label=L4440
                     /note="L4440 vector, forward primer"
     rep_origin      complement(5384..5972)
                     /direction=LEFT
                     /label=ori
                     /note="high-copy-number ColE1/pMB1/pBR322/pUC origin of
                     replication"
     primer_bind     complement(5464..5483)
                     /label=pBR322ori-F
                     /note="pBR322 origin, forward primer"
     CDS             complement(6143..7003)
                     /codon_start=1
                     /gene="bla"
                     /product="beta-lactamase"
                     /label=AmpR
                     /note="confers resistance to ampicillin, carbenicillin, and
                     related antibiotics"
                     /translation="MSIQHFRVALIPFFAAFCLPVFAHPETLVKVKDAEDQLGARVGYI
                     ELDLNSGKILESFRPEERFPMMSTFKVLLCGAVLSRIDAGQEQLGRRIHYSQNDLVEYS
                     PVTEKHLTDGMTVRELCSAAITMSDNTAANLLLTTIGGPKELTAFLHNMGDHVTRLDRW
                     EPELNEAIPNDERDTTMPVAMATTLRKLLTGELLTLASRQQLIDWMEADKVAGPLLRSA
                     LPAGWFIADKSGAGERGSRGIIAALGPDGKPSRIVVIYTTGSQATMDERNRQIAEIGAS
                     LIKHW"
     primer_bind     6766..6785
                     /label=Amp-R
                     /note="Ampicillin resistance gene, reverse primer"
ORIGIN
        1 actcttcctt tttcaatatt attgaagcat ttatcagggt tattgtctca tgagcggata
       61 catatttgaa tgtatttaga aaaataaaca aataggggtt ccgcgcacat ttccccgaaa
      121 agtgccacct gggtcgacat tgattattga ctagttatta atagtaatca attacggggt
      181 cattagttca tagcccatat atggagttcc gcgttacata acttacggta aatggcccgc
      241 ctggctgacc gcccaacgac ccccgcccat tgacgtcaat aatgacgtat gttcccatag
      301 taacgccaat agggactttc cattgacgtc aatgggtgga gtatttacgg taaactgccc
      361 acttggcagt acatcaagtg tatcatatgc caagtacgcc ccctattgac gtcaatgacg
      421 gtaaatggcc cgcctggcat tatgcccagt acatgacctt atgggacttt cctacttggc
      481 agtacatcta cgtattagtc atcgctatta ccatggtcga ggtgagcccc acgttctgct
      541 tcactctccc catctccccc ccctccccac ccccaatttt gtatttattt attttttaat
      601 tattttgtgc agcgatgggg gcgggggggg gggcgcgcgc caggcggggc ggggcggggc
      661 gaggggcggg gcggggcgag gcggagaggt gcggcggcag ccaatcagag cggcgcgctc
      721 cgaaagtttc cttttatggc gaggcggcgg cggcggcggc cctataaaaa gcgaagcgcg
      781 cggcgggcgg gagtcgctgc gcgctgcctt cgccccgtgc cccgctccgc cgccgcctcg
      841 cgccgcccgc cccggctctg actgaccgcg ttactcccac aggtgagcgg gcgggacggc
      901 ccttctcctc cgggctgtaa ttagcgcttg gtttaatgac ggcttgtttc ttttctgtgg
      961 ctgcgtgaaa gccttgaggg gctccgggag ggccctttgt gcggggggag cggctcgggg
     1021 ggtgcgtgcg tgtgtgtgtg cgtggggagc gccgcgtgcg gctccgcgct gcccggcggc
     1081 tgtgagcgct gcgggcgcgg cgcggggctt tgtgcgctcc gcagtgtgcg cgaggggagc
     1141 gcggccgggg gcggtgcccc gcggtgcggg gggggctgcg aggggaacaa aggctgcgtg
     1201 cggggtgtgt gcgtgggggg gtgagcaggg ggtgtgggcg cgtcggtcgg gctgcaaccc
     1261 cccctgcacc cccctccccg agttgctgag cacggcccgg cttcgggtgc ggggctccgt
     1321 acggggcgtg gcgcggggct cgccgtgccg ggcggggggt ggcggcaggt gggggtgccg
     1381 ggcggggcgg ggccgcctcg ggccggggag ggctcggggg aggggcgcgg cggcccccgg
     1441 agcgccggcg gctgtcgagg cgcggcgagc cgcagccatt gccttttatg gtaatcgtgc
     1501 gagagggcgc agggacttcc tttgtcccaa atctgtgcgg agccgaaatc tgggaggcgc
     1561 cgccgcaccc cctctagcgg gcgcggggcg aagcggtgcg gcgccggcag gaaggaaatg
     1621 ggcggggagg gccttcgtgc gtcgccgcgc cgccgtcccc ttctccctct ccagcctcgg
     1681 ggctgtccgc ggggggacgg ctgccttcgg gggggacggg gcagggcggg gttcggcttc
     1741 tggcgtgtga ccggcggctc tagagcctct gctaaccatg ttcatgcctt cttctttttc
     1801 ctacagctcc tgggcaacgt gctggttatt gtgctgtctc atcattttgg caaagaattc
     1861 aggtaccgat atcctcgagc catgctgccc ggtttggcac tgctcctgct ggccgcctgg
     1921 acggctcggg cgctggaggt acccnnnnnn nnnnnnnnnn nnnnnnnnnn nnnnnnnnnn
     1981 nnnnnnnnnn nnnnnnnnnn nnnnnnnnnn nnnnnnnnnn nnnnnnnnnn nnnnnnnnnn
     2041 nnnnnnnnnn nnnnnnnnnn nnnnnnnnnn nnnnnnnnnn nnnnnnnnnn nnnnnnnnnn
     2101 nnnnnnnnnn nnnnnnnnnn nnnnnnnnnn nnnnnnnnnn nnnnnnnnnn nnnnnnnnnn
     2161 nnnnnnnnnn nnnnnnnnnn nnnnnnnnnn nnnnnnnnnn nnnnnnnnnn nnnnnnnnnn
     2221 nnnnnnnnnn nnnnnnnnnn nnnnnnnnnn nnnnnnnnnc ttctcgttcc tgacaagtgc
     2281 aaattcttac accaggagag gatggatgtt tgcgaaactc atcttcactg gcacaccgtc
     2341 gccaaagaga catgcagtga gaagagtacc aacttgcatg actacggcat gttgctgccc
     2401 tgcggaattg acaagttccg aggggtagag tttgtgtgtt gcccactggc tgaagaaagt
     2461 gacaatgtgg attctgctga tgcggaggag gatgactcgg atgtctggtg gggcggagca
     2521 gacacagact atgcagatgg gagtgaagac aaagtagtag aagtagcaga ggaggaagaa
     2581 gtggctgagg tggaagaaga agaagccgat gatgacgagg acgatgagga tggtgatgag
     2641 gtagaggaag aggctgagga accctacgaa gaagccacag agagaaccac cagcattgcc
     2701 accaccacca ccaccaccac agagtctgtg gaagaggtgg ttcgagaggt gtgctctgaa
     2761 caagccgaga cggggccgtg ccgagcaatg atctcccgct ggtactttga tgtgactgaa
     2821 gggaagtgtg ccccattctt ttacggcgga tgtggcggca accggaacaa ctttgacaca
     2881 gaagagtact gcatggccgt gtgtggcagc gccattccta caacagcagc cagtacccct
     2941 gatgccgttg acaagtatct cgagacacct ggggatgaga atgaannnnn nnnnnnnnnn
     3001 nnnnnnnnnn nnnnnnnnnn nnnnnnnnnn nnnnnnnnnn nnnnnnnnnn nnnnnnnnnn
     3061 nnnnnnnnnn nnnnnnnnnn nnnnnnnnnn nnnnnnnnnn nnnnnnnnnn nnnnnnnnnn
     3121 nnnnnnnnnn nnnnnnnnnn nnnnnnnnnn nnnnnnnnnn nnnnnnnnnn nnnnnnnnnn
     3181 nnnnnnnnnn nnnnnnnnnn nnnnnnnnnn nnnnnnnnnn nnnnnnnnnn nnnnnnnnnn
     3241 nnnnnnnnnn nnnnnnnnnn nnnnnnnnnn nnnnnnnnnn nnnnnnnnnn nnnnnnnnnn
     3301 nnnnnnnnnn nnnnnnnnnn nnnnnnnnnn nnnnnnnnnn nnnnnnnnnn nnnnnnnnnn
     3361 nnnnnnnnnn nnnnnnnnnn nnnnnnnnnn nnnnnnnnnn nnnnnnnnnn nnnnnnnnnn
     3421 nnnnnnnnnn nnnnnnnnnn nnnnnnnnnn nnnnnnnnnn nnnnnnnnnn nnnnnnnnnn
     3481 nnnnnnnnnn nnnnnnnnnn nnnnnnnnnn nnnnnnnnnn nnnnnaaaga gcaaaactat
     3541 tcagatgacg tcttggccaa catgattagt gaaccaagga tcagttacgg aaacgatgct
     3601 ctcatgccat ctttgaccga aacgaaaacc accgtggagc tccttcccgt gaatggagag
     3661 ttcagcctgg acgatctcca gccgtggcat tcttttgggg ctgactctgt gccagccaac
     3721 acagaaaacg aagttgagcc tgttgatgcc cgccctgctg ccgaccgagg actgaccact
     3781 cgaccaggtt ctgggttgac aaatatcaag acggaggaga tctctgaagt gaagatgnnn
     3841 nnnnnnnnnn nnnnnnnnnn nnnnnnnnnn nnnnnnnnnn nnnnnnnnnn nnnnnnnnnn
     3901 nnnnnnnnnn nnnnnnnnnn nnnnnnnnnn nnnnnnnnnn nnnnnnnnnn nnnnnnnnnn
     3961 nnnacagtga tcgtcatcac cttggtgatg ctgaagaaga aacagtacac atccattcat
     4021 catggtgtgg tggaggttga cgccgctgtc accccagagg agcgccacct gtccaagatg
     4081 cagcagaacg gctacgaaaa tccaacctac aagttctttg agcagatgca gaactagagc
     4141 ggccgcctcg agagatcttt ttccctctgc caaaaattat ggggacatca tgaagcccct
     4201 tgagcatctg acttctggct aataaaggaa atttattttc attgcaatag tgtgttggaa
     4261 ttttttgtgt ctctcactcg gaaggacata tgggagggca aatcatttaa aacatcagaa
     4321 tgagtatttg gtttagagtt tggcaacata tgcccatatg ctggctgcca tgaacaaagg
     4381 ttggctataa agaggtcatc agtatatgaa acagccccct gctgtccatt ccttattcca
     4441 tagaaaagcc ttgacttgag gttagatttt ttttatattt tgttttgtgt tatttttttc
     4501 tttaacatcc ctaaaatttt ccttacatgt tttactagcc agatttttcc tcctctcctg
     4561 actactccca gtcatagctg tccctcttct cttatggaga tccctcgacc tgcagcccaa
     4621 gcttggcgta atcatggtca tagctgtttc ctgtgtgaaa ttgttatccg ctcacaattc
     4681 cacacaacat acgagccgga agcataaagt gtaaagcctg gggtgcctaa tgagtgagct
     4741 aactcacatt aattgcgttg cgctcactgc ccgctttcca gtcgggaaac ctgtcgtgcc
     4801 agcggatccg catctcaatt agtcagcaac catagtcccg cccctaactc cgcccatccc
     4861 gcccctaact ccgcccagtt ccgcccattc tccgccccat ggctgactaa ttttttttat
     4921 ttatgcagag gccgaggccg cctcggcctc tgagctattc cagaagtagt gaggaggctt
     4981 ttttggaggc ctaggctttt gcaaaaagct aacttgttta ttgcagctta taatggttac
     5041 aaataaagca atagcatcac aaatttcaca aataaagcat ttttttcact gcattctagt
     5101 tgtggtttgt ccaaactcat caatgtatct tatcatgtct ggatccgctg cattaatgaa
     5161 tcggccaacg cgcggggaga ggcggtttgc gtattgggcg ctcttccgct tcctcgctca
     5221 ctgactcgct gcgctcggtc gttcggctgc ggcgagcggt atcagctcac tcaaaggcgg
     5281 taatacggtt atccacagaa tcaggggata acgcaggaaa gaacatgtga gcaaaaggcc
     5341 agcaaaaggc caggaaccgt aaaaaggccg cgttgctggc gtttttccat aggctccgcc
     5401 cccctgacga gcatcacaaa aatcgacgct caagtcagag gtggcgaaac ccgacaggac
     5461 tataaagata ccaggcgttt ccccctggaa gctccctcgt gcgctctcct gttccgaccc
     5521 tgccgcttac cggatacctg tccgcctttc tcccttcggg aagcgtggcg ctttctcata
     5581 gctcacgctg taggtatctc agttcggtgt aggtcgttcg ctccaagctg ggctgtgtgc
     5641 acgaaccccc cgttcagccc gaccgctgcg ccttatccgg taactatcgt cttgagtcca
     5701 acccggtaag acacgactta tcgccactgg cagcagccac tggtaacagg attagcagag
     5761 cgaggtatgt aggcggtgct acagagttct tgaagtggtg gcctaactac ggctacacta
     5821 gaagaacagt atttggtatc tgcgctctgc tgaagccagt taccttcgga aaaagagttg
     5881 gtagctcttg atccggcaaa caaaccaccg ctggtagcgg tggttttttt gtttgcaagc
     5941 agcagattac gcgcagaaaa aaaggatctc aagaagatcc tttgatcttt tctacggggt
     6001 ctgacgctca gtggaacgaa aactcacgtt aagggatttt ggtcatgaga ttatcaaaaa
     6061 ggatcttcac ctagatcctt ttaaattaaa aatgaagttt taaatcaatc taaagtatat
     6121 atgagtaaac ttggtctgac agttaccaat gcttaatcag tgaggcacct atctcagcga
     6181 tctgtctatt tcgttcatcc atagttgcct gactccccgt cgtgtagata actacgatac
     6241 gggagggctt accatctggc cccagtgctg caatgatacc gcgagaccca cgctcaccgg
     6301 ctccagattt atcagcaata aaccagccag ccggaagggc cgagcgcaga agtggtcctg
     6361 caactttatc cgcctccatc cagtctatta attgttgccg ggaagctaga gtaagtagtt
     6421 cgccagttaa tagtttgcgc aacgttgttg ccattgctac aggcatcgtg gtgtcacgct
     6481 cgtcgtttgg tatggcttca ttcagctccg gttcccaacg atcaaggcga gttacatgat
     6541 cccccatgtt gtgcaaaaaa gcggttagct ccttcggtcc tccgatcgtt gtcagaagta
     6601 agttggccgc agtgttatca ctcatggtta tggcagcact gcataattct cttactgtca
     6661 tgccatccgt aagatgcttt tctgtgactg gtgagtactc aaccaagtca ttctgagaat
     6721 agtgtatgcg gcgaccgagt tgctcttgcc cggcgtcaat acgggataat accgcgccac
     6781 atagcagaac tttaaaagtg ctcatcattg gaaaacgttc ttcggggcga aaactctcaa
     6841 ggatcttacc gctgttgaga tccagttcga tgtaacccac tcgtgcaccc aactgatctt
     6901 cagcatcttt tactttcacc agcgtttctg ggtgagcaaa aacaggaagg caaaatgccg
     6961 caaaaaaggg aataagggcg acacggaaat gttgaatact cat
//
