Features (pLannotate 1.2.2; 17 found; start..end, strand, type, name):
      6..110     -  promoter       AmpR promoter: bla
    141..520     +  enhancer       CMV enhancer: human cytomegalovirus immediate early enhancer
    522..799     +  promoter       chicken β-actin promoter: No description available
    800..1816    +  intron         chimeric intron: chimera between introns from chicken β-actin and rabbit β-globin
   1814..1870    +  CDS            HBB (fragment): HBB_LEPEU - Experimental evidence at protein level: Swiss-Prot protein existence level 1. Involved in oxygen transport from the lung to the various peripheral tissues. From Lepus europaeus (European hare).
   1892..4144    +  CDS            APP (sequence partly withheld): A4_HUMAN - Also known as A4, AD1. Experimental evidence at protein level: Swiss-Prot protein existence level 1. N-APP binds TNFRSF21 triggering caspase activation and degeneration of both neuronal cell bodies (via caspase-3) and axons (via caspase-6). From Homo sapiens (Human).
   4231..4286    +  polyA_signal   β-globin poly(A) signal: rabbit β-globin polyadenylation signal (Gil and Proudfoot, 1987)
   4671..4687    -  protein_bind   lac operator: The lac repressor binds to the lac operator to inhibit transcription in E. coli. This inhibition can be relieved by adding lactose or isopropyl-β-D-thiogalactopyranoside (IPTG). lac repressor encoded by lacI
   4695..4725    -  promoter       lac promoter: promoter for the E. coli lac operon
   4740..4761    -  protein_bind   CAP binding site: CAP binding activates transcription in the presence of cAMP. E. coli catabolite activator protein
   4774..4813    -  CDS            lacI (fragment): lac repressor; lacI; The lac repressor binds to the lac operator to inhibit transcription in E. coli. This inhibition can be relieved by adding lactose or isopropyl-β-D-thiogalactopyranoside (IPTG).
   4820..4842    +  promoter       SV40 promoter (fragment): SV40 enhancer and early promoter
   4866..5001    +  rep_origin     SV40 ori: SV40 origin of replication
   5021..5155    +  polyA_signal   SV40 poly(A) signal: SV40 polyadenylation signal
   5157..5211    -  CDS            lacI (fragment): lac repressor; lacI; The lac repressor binds to the lac operator to inhibit transcription in E. coli. This inhibition can be relieved by adding lactose or isopropyl-β-D-thiogalactopyranoside (IPTG).
   5394..5982    -  rep_origin     ori: high-copy-number ColE1/pMB1/pBR322/pUC origin of replication
   6153..5       -  CDS            AmpR (across the origin): β-lactamase; bla; confers resistance to ampicillin, carbenicillin, and related antibiotics
>Addgene plasmid #30138 | pCAX APP 751 | addgene full sequence | sequence record 418883 | Addgene NGS Result
CTCATACTCTTCCTTTTTCAATATTATTGAAGCATTTATCAGGGTTATTGTCTCATGAGCGGATACATAT
TTGAATGTATTTAGAAAAATAAACAAATAGGGGTTCCGCGCACATTTCCCCGAAAAGTGCCACCTGGGTC
GACATTGATTATTGACTAGTTATTAATAGTAATCAATTACGGGGTCATTAGTTCATAGCCCATATATGGA
GTTCCGCGTTACATAACTTACGGTAAATGGCCCGCCTGGCTGACCGCCCAACGACCCCCGCCCATTGACG
TCAATAATGACGTATGTTCCCATAGTAACGCCAATAGGGACTTTCCATTGACGTCAATGGGTGGAGTATT
TACGGTAAACTGCCCACTTGGCAGTACATCAAGTGTATCATATGCCAAGTACGCCCCCTATTGACGTCAA
TGACGGTAAATGGCCCGCCTGGCATTATGCCCAGTACATGACCTTATGGGACTTTCCTACTTGGCAGTAC
ATCTACGTATTAGTCATCGCTATTACCATGGTCGAGGTGAGCCCCACGTTCTGCTTCACTCTCCCCATCT
CCCCCCCCTCCCCACCCCCAATTTTGTATTTATTTATTTTTTAATTATTTTGTGCAGCGATGGGGGCGGG
GGGGGGGGGGGGGGCGGGCCAGTCGGGGGGGGGGGGGGGGGGGGGGGGGGGGGGGGCGAGGCGGAGAGGT
GCGGCGGCAGCCAATCAGAGCGGCGCGCTCCGAAAGTTTCCTTTTATGGCGAGGCGGCGGCGGCGGCGGC
CCTATAAAAAGCGAAGCGCGCGGCGGGCGGGAGTCGCTGCGCGCTGCCTTCGCCCCGTGCCCCGCTCCGC
CGCCGCCTCGCGCCGCCCGCCCCGGCTCTGACTGACCGCGTTACTCCCACAGGTGAGCGGGCGGGACGGC
CCTTCTCCTCCGGGCTGTAATTAGCGCTTGGTTTAATGACGGCTTGTTTCTTTTCTGTGGCTGCGTGAAA
GCCTTGAGGGGCTCCGGGAGGGCCCTTTGTGCGGGGGGAGCGGCTCGGGGGGTGCGTGCGTGTGTGTGTG
CGTGGGGAGCGCCGCGTGCGGCTCCGCGCTGCCCGGCGGCTGTGAGCGCTGCGGGCGCGGCGCGGGGCTT
TGTGCGCTCCGCAGTGTGCGCGAGGGGAGCGCGGCCGGGGGCGGTGCCCCGCGGTGCGGGGGGGGCTGCG
AGGGGAACAAAGGCTGCGTGCGGGGTGTGTGCGTGGGGGGGTGAGCAGGGGGTGTGGGCGCGTCGGTCGG
GCTGCAACCCCCCCTGCACCCCCCTCCCCGAGTTGCTGAGCACGGCCCGGCTTCGGGTGCGGGGCTCCGT
ACGGGGCGTGGCGCGGGGCTCGCCGTGCCGGGCGGGGGGTGGCGGCAGGTGGGGGTGCCGGGCGGGGCGG
GGCCGCCTCGGGCCGGGGAGGGCTCGGGGGAGGGGCGCGGCGGCCCCCGGAGCGCCGGCGGCTGTCGAGG
CGCGGCGAGCCGCAGCCATTGCCTTTTATGGTAATCGTGCGAGAGGGCGCAGGGACTTCCTTTGTCCCAA
ATCTGTGCGGAGCCGAAATCTGGGAGGCGCCGCCGCACCCCCTCTAGCGGGCGCGGGGCGAAGCGGTGCG
GCGCCGGCAGGAAGGAAATGGGCGGGGAGGGCCTTCGTGCGTCGCCGCGCCGCCGTCCCCTTCTCCCTCT
CCAGCCTCGGGGCTGTCCGCGGGGGGACGGCTGCCTTCGGGGGGGACGGGGCAGGGCGGGGTTCGGCTTC
TGGCGTGTGACCGGCGGCTCTAGAGCCTCTGCTAACCATGTTCATGCCTTCTTCTTTTTCCTACAGCTCC
TGGGCAACGTGCTGGTTATTGTGCTGTCTCATCATTTTGGCAAAGAATTCAGGTACCGATATCCTCGAGC
CATGCTGCCCGGTTTGGCACTGCTCCTGCTGGCCGCCTGGACGGCTCGGGCGCTGGAGGTACCC
[315 nt withheld, positions 1955-2269]
CTTCTCGTTCCTGACAAGTGCAAATTCTTACACCAGGAGAGGATGGATGTTTGCGAAACTCATCTTCACT
GGCACACCGTCGCCAAAGAGACATGCAGTGAGAAGAGTACCAACTTGCATGACTACGGCATGTTGCTGCC
CTGCGGAATTGACAAGTTCCGAGGGGTAGAGTTTGTGTGTTGCCCACTGGCTGAAGAAAGTGACAATGTG
GATTCTGCTGATGCGGAGGAGGATGACTCGGATGTCTGGTGGGGCGGAGCAGACACAGACTATGCAGATG
GGAGTGAAGACAAAGTAGTAGAAGTAGCAGAGGAGGAAGAAGTGGCTGAGGTGGAAGAAGAAGAAGCCGA
TGATGACGAGGACGATGAGGATGGTGATGAGGTAGAGGAAGAGGCTGAGGAACCCTACGAAGAAGCCACA
GAGAGAACCACCAGCATTGCCACCACCACCACCACCACCACAGAGTCTGTGGAAGAGGTGGTTCGAGAGG
TGTGCTCTGAACAAGCCGAGACGGGGCCGTGCCGAGCAATGATCTCCCGCTGGTACTTTGATGTGACTGA
AGGGAAGTGTGCCCCATTCTTTTACGGCGGATGTGGCGGCAACCGGAACAACTTTGACACAGAAGAGTAC
TGCATGGCCGTGTGTGGCAGCGCCATTCCTACAACAGCAGCCAGTACCCCTGATGCCGTTGACAAGTATC
TCGAGACACCTGGGGATGAGAATGAA
[540 nt withheld, positions 2996-3535]
AAAGAGCAAAACTATTCAGATGACGTCTTGGCCAACATGATTAGTGAACCAAGGATCAGTTACGGAAACG
ATGCTCTCATGCCATCTTTGACCGAAACGAAAACCACCGTGGAGCTCCTTCCCGTGAATGGAGAGTTCAG
CCTGGACGATCTCCAGCCGTGGCATTCTTTTGGGGCTGACTCTGTGCCAGCCAACACAGAAAACGAAGTT
GAGCCTGTTGATGCCCGCCCTGCTGCCGACCGAGGACTGACCACTCGACCAGGTTCTGGGTTGACAAATA
TCAAGACGGAGGAGATCTCTGAAGTGAAGATG
[126 nt withheld, positions 3848-3973]
ACAGTGATCGTCATCACCTTGGTGATGCTGAAGAAGAAACAGTACACATCCATTCATCATGGTGTGGTGG
AGGTTGACGCCGCTGTCACCCCAGAGGAGCGCCACCTGTCCAAGATGCAGCAGAACGGCTACGAAAATCC
AACCTACAAGTTCTTTGAGCAGATGCAGAACTAGAGCGGCCGCCTCGAGAGATCTTTTTCCCTCTGCCAA
AAATTATGGGGACATCATGAAGCCCCTTGAGCATCTGACTTCTGGCTAATAAAGGAAATTTATTTTCATT
GCAATAGTGTGTTGGAATTTTTTGTGTCTCTCACTCGGAAGGACATATGGGAGGGCAAATCATTTAAAAC
ATCAGAATGAGTATTTGGTTTAGAGTTTGGCAACATATGCCCATATGCTGGCTGCCATGAACAAAGGTTG
GCTATAAAGAGGTCATCAGTATATGAAACAGCCCCCTGCTGTCCATTCCTTATTCCATAGAAAAGCCTTG
ACTTGAGGTTAGATTTTTTTTATATTTTGTTTTGTGTTATTTTTTTCTTTAACATCCCTAAAATTTTCCT
TACATGTTTTACTAGCCAGATTTTTCCTCCTCTCCTGACTACTCCCAGTCATAGCTGTCCCTCTTCTCTT
ATGGAGATCCCTCGACCTGCAGCCCAAGCTTGGCGTAATCATGGTCATAGCTGTTTCCTGTGTGAAATTG
TTATCCGCTCACAATTCCACACAACATACGAGCCGGAAGCATAAAGTGTAAAGCCTGGGGTGCCTAATGA
GTGAGCTAACTCACATTAATTGCGTTGCGCTCACTGCCCGCTTTCCAGTCGGGAAACCTGTCGTGCCAGC
GGATCCGCATCTCAATTAGTCAGCAACCATAGTCCCGCCCCTAACTCCGCCCATCCCGCCCCTAACTCCG
CCCAGTTCCGCCCATTCTCCGCCCCATGGCTGACTAATTTTTTTTATTTATGCAGAGGCCGAGGCCGCCT
CGGCCTCTGAGCTATTCCAGAAGTAGTGAGGAGGCTTTTTTGGAGGCCTAGGCTTTTGCAAAAAGCTAAC
TTGTTTATTGCAGCTTATAATGGTTACAAATAAAGCAATAGCATCACAAATTTCACAAATAAAGCATTTT
TTTCACTGCATTCTAGTTGTGGTTTGTCCAAACTCATCAATGTATCTTATCATGTCTGGATCCGCTGCAT
TAATGAATCGGCCAACGCGCGGGGAGAGGCGGTTTGCGTATTGGGCGCTCTTCCGCTTCCTCGCTCACTG
ACTCGCTGCGCTCGGTCGTTCGGCTGCGGCGAGCGGTATCAGCTCACTCAAAGGCGGTAATACGGTTATC
CACAGAATCAGGGGATAACGCAGGAAAGAACATGTGAGCAAAAGGCCAGCAAAAGGCCAGGAACCGTAAA
AAGGCCGCGTTGCTGGCGTTTTTCCATAGGCTCCGCCCCCCTGACGAGCATCACAAAAATCGACGCTCAA
GTCAGAGGTGGCGAAACCCGACAGGACTATAAAGATACCAGGCGTTTCCCCCTGGAAGCTCCCTCGTGCG
CTCTCCTGTTCCGACCCTGCCGCTTACCGGATACCTGTCCGCCTTTCTCCCTTCGGGAAGCGTGGCGCTT
TCTCATAGCTCACGCTGTAGGTATCTCAGTTCGGTGTAGGTCGTTCGCTCCAAGCTGGGCTGTGTGCACG
AACCCCCCGTTCAGCCCGACCGCTGCGCCTTATCCGGTAACTATCGTCTTGAGTCCAACCCGGTAAGACA
CGACTTATCGCCACTGGCAGCAGCCACTGGTAACAGGATTAGCAGAGCGAGGTATGTAGGCGGTGCTACA
GAGTTCTTGAAGTGGTGGCCTAACTACGGCTACACTAGAAGAACAGTATTTGGTATCTGCGCTCTGCTGA
AGCCAGTTACCTTCGGAAAAAGAGTTGGTAGCTCTTGATCCGGCAAACAAACCACCGCTGGTAGCGGTGG
TTTTTTTGTTTGCAAGCAGCAGATTACGCGCAGAAAAAAAGGATCTCAAGAAGATCCTTTGATCTTTTCT
ACGGGGTCTGACGCTCAGTGGAACGAAAACTCACGTTAAGGGATTTTGGTCATGAGATTATCAAAAAGGA
TCTTCACCTAGATCCTTTTAAATTAAAAATGAAGTTTTAAATCAATCTAAAGTATATATGAGTAAACTTG
GTCTGACAGTTACCAATGCTTAATCAGTGAGGCACCTATCTCAGCGATCTGTCTATTTCGTTCATCCATA
GTTGCCTGACTCCCCGTCGTGTAGATAACTACGATACGGGAGGGCTTACCATCTGGCCCCAGTGCTGCAA
TGATACCGCGAGACCCACGCTCACCGGCTCCAGATTTATCAGCAATAAACCAGCCAGCCGGAAGGGCCGA
GCGCAGAAGTGGTCCTGCAACTTTATCCGCCTCCATCCAGTCTATTAATTGTTGCCGGGAAGCTAGAGTA
AGTAGTTCGCCAGTTAATAGTTTGCGCAACGTTGTTGCCATTGCTACAGGCATCGTGGTGTCACGCTCGT
CGTTTGGTATGGCTTCATTCAGCTCCGGTTCCCAACGATCAAGGCGAGTTACATGATCCCCCATGTTGTG
CAAAAAAGCGGTTAGCTCCTTCGGTCCTCCGATCGTTGTCAGAAGTAAGTTGGCCGCAGTGTTATCACTC
ATGGTTATGGCAGCACTGCATAATTCTCTTACTGTCATGCCATCCGTAAGATGCTTTTCTGTGACTGGTG
AGTACTCAACCAAGTCATTCTGAGAATAGTGTATGCGGCGACCGAGTTGCTCTTGCCCGGCGTCAATACG
GGATAATACCGCGCCACATAGCAGAACTTTAAAAGTGCTCATCATTGGAAAACGTTCTTCGGGGCGAAAA
CTCTCAAGGATCTTACCGCTGTTGAGATCCAGTTCGATGTAACCCACTCGTGCACCCAACTGATCTTCAG
CATCTTTTACTTTCACCAGCGTTTCTGGGTGAGCAAAAACAGGAAGGCAAAATGCCGCAAAAAAGGGAAT
AAGGGCGACACGGAAATGTTGAATA
