LOCUS       Exported 718 bp ds-DNA linear SYN 27-MAY-2021
DEFINITION  synthetic linear DNA
ACCESSION   .
VERSION     .
KEYWORDS    pCAX APP 751
SOURCE      synthetic DNA construct
  ORGANISM  synthetic DNA construct
REFERENCE   1 (bases 1 to 718)
  AUTHORS   Young-Pearse TL, Bai J, Chang R, Zheng JB, LoTurco JJ, Selkoe DJ
  TITLE     A critical function for beta-amyloid precursor protein in neuronal
            migration revealed by in utero RNA interference.
  JOURNAL   J Neurosci. 2007 Dec 26. 27(52):14459-69.
  PUBMED    18160654
REFERENCE   2 (bases 1 to 718)
  AUTHORS   .
  TITLE     Direct Submission
  JOURNAL   Exported May 27, 2021 from SnapGene Server 1.1.58
            http://www.snapgene.com
FEATURES             Location/Qualifiers
     source          1..718
                     /organism="synthetic DNA construct"
                     /mol_type="other DNA"
     CDS             complement(351..362)
                     /codon_start=1
                     /gene="cspA"
                     /product="translation enhancing element for E. coli (Qing
                     et al., 2004)"
                     /label=TEE
                     /translation="XXXX"
ORIGIN
        1 tcaggtaccg atatcctcga gccatgctgc ccggtttggc actgctcctg ctggccgcct
       61 ggacggctcg ggcgctggag gtacccnnnn nnnnnnnnnn nnnnnnnnnn nnnnnnnnnn
      121 nnnnnnnnnn nnnnnnnnnn nnnnnnnnnn nnnnnnnnnn nnnnnnnnnn nnnnnnnnnn
      181 nnnnnnnnnn nnnnnnnnnn nnnnnnnnnn nnnnnnnnnn nnnnnnnnnn nnnnnnnnnn
      241 nnnnnnnnnn nnnnnnnnnn nnnnnnnnnn nnnnnnnnnn nnnnnnnnnn nnnnnnnnnn
      301 nnnnnnnnnn nnnnnnnnnn nnnnnnnnnn nnnnnnnnnn nnnnnnnnnn nnnnnnnnnn
      361 nnnnnnnnnn nnnnnnnnnn nnnnnnnnnn nnnnnnnnnn ncttctcgtt cctgacaagt
      421 gcaaattctt acaccaggag aggatggatg tttgcgaaac tcatcttcac tggcacaccg
      481 tcgccaaaga gacatgcagt gagaagagta ccaacttgca tgactacggc atgttgctgc
      541 cctgcggaat tgacaagttc cgaggggtag agtttgtgtg ttgcccactg gctgaagaaa
      601 gtgacaatgt ggattctgct gatgcggagg aggatgactc ggatgtctgg tggggcggag
      661 cagacacaga ctatgcagat gggagtgaag acaaagtagt agaagtagca gaggagga
//
