>Addgene plasmid #30138 | pCAX APP 751 | addgene partial sequence | sequence record 36321 | hAPP-F 5'-AAGAAGCCGATGATGACGAG-3'
GCTGAGGAACCCTACGAAGAAGCCACAGAGAGAACCACCAGCATTGCCACCACCACCACCACCACCACAG
AGTCTGTGGAAGAGGTGGTTCGAGAGGTGTGCTCTGAACAAGCCGAGACGGGGCCGTGCCGAGCAATGAT
CTCCCGCTGGTACTTTGATGTGACTGAAGGGAAGTGTGCCCCATTCTTTTACGGCGGATGTGGCGGCAAC
CGGAACAACTTTGACACAGAAGAGTACTGCATGGCCGTGTGTGGCAGCGCCATTCCTACAACAGCAGCCA
GTACCCCTGATGCCGTTGACAAGTATCTCGAGACACCTGGGGATGAGAATGAA
[518 nt withheld, positions 334-851]
